Addgene plasmid #206460: pAc5.1-PH-mCherry-Oskar 139-606 isoform A (Short Oskar) (HK195)
Purpose: Oskar 139-606 expression in Schneider cells for imaging
Depositing lab: Mandy Jeske. Depositing organization: Universitaet Heidelberg. Publication: ReLo is a simple and rapid colocalization assay to identify and characterize direct protein-protein interactions. Salgania HK, Metz J, Jeske M. Nat Commun. 2024 Apr 3;15(1):2875. doi: 10.1038/s41467-024-47233-4. PubMed 38570497.
Backbone
  Vector backbone: HK049-pAc5.1 PH mcherry FspAI
  Vector type: Insect Expression
Growth in bacteria
  Bacterial resistance: Ampicillin, 100 μg/mL
  Growth temperature: 37°C
  Growth strain: DH5alpha
  Copy number: High Copy
Gene/Insert
  Gene/Insert name: Oskar 139-606
  Species: D. melanogaster (fly)
  Entrez Gene: osk (a.k.a. Dmel_CG10901, CG10901, Dm-osk, Dmel\CG10901, OSK, Osk, Oskar, norka)
  Tag / fusion protein: PH mcherry (N terminal on insert)
  Cloning method: Restriction Enzyme; 5′ cloning site Unknown (unknown if destroyed)
Terms and licenses: Academic/Nonprofit Terms; Industry Terms: Not Available to Industry
Depositor comments: Please visit https://www.biorxiv.org/content/10.1101/2022.03.04.482790v2 for bioRxiv preprint.
How to cite: pAc5.1-PH-mCherry-Oskar 139-606 isoform A (Short Oskar) (HK195) was a gift from Mandy Jeske (Addgene plasmid # 206460 ; http://n2t.net/addgene:206460 ; RRID:Addgene_206460)
