[The description below was written by a language model from this plasmid's Addgene catalogue record and pLannotate feature annotations shown in this document.]
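Description:
pAc5.1-PH-mCherry-Oskar 139-606 isoform A (Short Oskar) is a 7,874 nt insect expression plasmid built on a pAc5.1 derivative that already carries a PH-mCherry module. It is intended for transfection into Drosophila Schneider cells and live or fixed-cell imaging. In bacteria it is maintained as a high-copy plasmid through a ColE1/pUC-type origin and selected with ampicillin via the β-lactamase gene and its native promoter. The annotation also picks up fragments of a tetracycline resistance gene and of SV40 large T antigen. These are partial backbone remnants and not functional genes.

Expression is driven by the constitutive Drosophila melanogaster actin 5C promoter. Downstream lies a single three-part fusion. The first part is a fragment of rat phospholipase C δ1 corresponding to its pleckstrin homology (PH) domain, which binds phosphatidylinositol 4,5-bisphosphate and so anchors the fusion at the plasma membrane. The second is the monomeric red fluorescent protein mCherry. The third is residues 139-606 of D. melanogaster Oskar, the Short Oskar isoform, a germ plasm organiser needed for posterior localisation of nanos. A V5 epitope tag from the parental vector is annotated downstream of the osk fragment, but the record does not state whether it is in frame and translated. An SV40 polyadenylation signal is annotated after the cassette.

The associated publication describes ReLo, a colocalisation assay for detecting direct protein-protein interactions. This design fits that use: the PH domain places red-labelled Oskar at the membrane, where relocalisation of a co-expressed fluorescent candidate partner can be scored by microscopy.
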