Features (pLannotate 1.2.2; 11 found; start..end, strand, type, name):
     56..2565    +  promoter       Ac5 promoter: Drosophila melanogaster actin 5C promoter
   2585..2977    +  CDS            Plcd1 (fragment): PLCD1_RAT - Experimental evidence at protein level: Swiss-Prot protein existence level 1. The production of the second messenger molecules diacylglycerol (DAG) and inositol 1,4,5-trisphosphate (IP3) is mediated by activated phosphatidylinositol-specific phospholipase C enzymes (PubMed:16000311). Essential for trophoblast and placental development (By similarity). Binds phosphatidylinositol 4,5-bisphosphate (By similarity). From Rattus norvegicus (Rat).
   2984..3691    +  CDS            mCherry: mCherry is a basic (constitutively fluorescent) red fluorescent protein published in 2004, derived from Discosoma sp.. It is reported to be a very rapidly-maturing monomer with low acid sensitivity.
   3701..5119    +  CDS            osk (fragment): OSKA_DROME - Experimental evidence at protein level: Swiss-Prot protein existence level 1. Organizes the germ plasm and directs localization of the posterior determinant nanos. Oskar protein is required to keep nos RNA and staufen protein at the posterior pole. From Drosophila melanogaster (Fruit fly).
   5180..5221    +  CDS            V5 tag: epitope tag from simian virus 5
   5321..5455    -  polyA_signal   SV40 poly(A) signal: SV40 polyadenylation signal
   5478..5562    -  CDS            large T antigen (fragment): large T antigen from SV40 (simian virus 40)
   5563..6010    +  CDS            TcR (fragment): tetracycline efflux protein; tet; confers resistance to tetracycline
   6056..6644    -  rep_origin     ori: high-copy-number ColE1/pMB1/pBR322/pUC origin of replication
   6815..7675    -  CDS            AmpR: β-lactamase; bla; confers resistance to ampicillin, carbenicillin, and related antibiotics
   7676..7780    -  promoter       AmpR promoter: bla
>Addgene plasmid #206460 | pAc5.1-PH-mCherry-Oskar 139-606 isoform A (Short Oskar) (HK195) | addgene full sequence | sequence record 407996 | Addgene NGS Result
CTTCAAGAATTAATTCTATATTCTAAAAACACAAATGATACTTCTAAAAAAAAATCATGAATGGCATCAA
CTCTGAATCAAATCTTTGCAGATGCACCTACTTCTCATTTCCACTGTCACATCATTTTTCCAGATCTCGC
TGCCTGTTATGTGGCCCACAAACCAAGACACGTTTTATGGCCATTAAAGCTGGCTGATCGTCGCCAAACA
CCAAATACATAATGAATATGTACACATTCGAGAAAGAAGCGATCAAAGAAGCGTCTTCGGGCGGAGTAGG
AGAATGCGGAGGAGAAGGAGAACGAGCTGATCTAGTATCTCTCCACAATCCAATGCCAACTGACCAACTG
GCCATATTCGGAGCAATTTGAAGCCAATTTCCATCGCCTGGCGATCGCTCCATTCTTGGCTATATGTTTT
TCACCGTTACCCGGGGCCATTTTCAAAGACTCGTCGGCAAGATAAGATTGTGTCACTCGCTGTCTCTCTT
CATTTGTCGAAGAATGCTGAGGAATTTCGCGATGACGTCGGCGAGTATTTTGAAGAATGAGAATAATTTG
TATTTATACGAAAATCAGTTAGTGGAATTTTCTACAAAAACATGTTATCTATAGATAATTTTGTTGCAAA
ATATGTTGACTATGACAAAGATTGTATGTATATACCTTTAATGTATTCTCATTTTCTTATGTATTTATAA
TGGCAATGATGATACTGATGATATTTTAAGATGATGCCAGACCAAAAGGCTTGAATTTCTGCGTCTTTTG
CCGAACGCAGTGCATGTGCAATTGTTGTTTTTTGGAATATTCAATTTTCGGACTGTCCGCTTTGATTTCA
GTTTCTTGGCTTATTCAAAAAGCAAAGTAAAGCCAAAAAAGCGAGATGGCAATACCAAATGCGGCAAAAC
GGTAGTGGAAGGAAAGGGGTGCGGGGCAGCGGAAGGAAGGGTGGGGCGGGGCGTGGCGGGGTCTGTGGCT
GGGCGCGACGTCACCGACGTTGGAGCCACTCCTTTGACCATGTGTGCGTGTGTGTATTATTCGTGTCTCG
CCACTCGCCGGTTGTTTTTTTCTTTTTATGCTGCGCTCTCTCTAGCGCCATCTCGCTTACGCATGCTCAA
CGCACCGCATGTTGCCGTTTCCTTTTATGCGTCATTTTGGCTCGAAATAGGCAATTATTTAAACAAAGAT
TAGTCAACGAAAACGCTAAAATAAATAAGTCTACAATATGGTTACTTATTGCCATGTGTGTGCAGCCAAC
GATAGCAACAAAAGCAACAACACAGGTGGCTTTCCCTCTTTCACTTTTTGTTTGCAAGCCGCGTGCGAGC
AAGACGGCACGACCGGCAAACGCAATTACGCTGACAAAGAGCAGACGAAGTTTTGGCGAAAAACATCAAG
GCGCCTGATACGAATGCATTTGCAATAACAATTGCGATATTTAATATTGTTTATGAAGCTGTTTGACTTC
AAAACACACAAAAAAAAAAATAAAACAAATTATTTGAAAGAGAATTAGGAATCGGACGCTTATCGTTAGG
GTAACAACAAGAAATGCTTACTGAGTCACAGCCTCTGGAAAACTGCCGCAAGCCAGAGAGAGAGAGAAAA
AGAGGGAGAGCAGCTTAGACCGCATGTGCTTGTGTGTGAGGCGTCTCTCTCTTCGTCTCTGTTGCGCAAA
CGCATAGACTGCACTGAAAAAATCGATTACCTATTTTTTATGAATGAATATTTGCACTATTACTATTCAA
AACTATTAAGATAGCAATCACATTCAATAGCCAAATACTATACCACCTGAGCGATGCAACGAAATGATCA
ATTTGAGCAAAAATGCTGCATATTTAGGACGGCATCATTATAGAAATGCTTCTTGCTGTGTACTTTTCTC
TCGTCTGGCAGCTGTTTCGCCGTTATTGTTAAAACCGGCTTAAGTTAGGTGTGTTTTCTACGACTAGTGA
ATGCCCTACTAGAAGATGTGTGTTGCACAAAATGTCCCTGGAATAACCAATTTGAAGTGCAGATAGCAGT
AAACGTAAGCTAATATGAATATTATTTAACTGTAATGTTTTAATATCGCTGGACATTACTAATAAACCCA
CTATAAACACATGTACATATGTATGTTTTGGCATACAATGAGTAGTTGGGGAAAAAATGTGTAAAAGCAC
CGTGACCATCACAGCATAAAGATAACCAGCTGAAGTATCGAATATGAGTAACCCCCAAATTGAATCACAT
GCCGCAACTGATAGGACCCATGGAAGTACACTCTTCATGGCGATATACAAGACACACACAAGCACGAACA
CCCAGTTGCGGAGGAAATTCTCCGTAAATGAAAACCCAATCGGCGAACAATTCATACCCATATATGGTAA
AAGTTTTGAACGCGACTTGAGAGCGGAGAGCATTGCGGCTGATAAGGTTTTAGCGCTAAGCGGGCTTTAT
AAAACGGGCTGCGGGACCAGTTTTCATATCACTACCGTTTGAGTTCTTGTGCTGTGTGGATACTCCTCCC
GACACAAAGCCGCTCCATCAGCCAGCAGTCGTCTAATCCAGAGACCCCGGATCGGGGTACCAACATGCAC
GGTCTCCAGGATGATCCAGATCTGCAGGCTCTGCTGAAAGGTTCTCAGCTCCTCAAAGTCAAAAGCAGCT
CCTGGCGTCGTGAACGCTTCTACAAACTGCAGGAGGACTGCAAAACCATCTGGCAGGAATCCCGTAAAGT
AATGCGCTCCCCAGAGTCTCAGCTCTTCAGCATTGAGGACATTCAGGAGGTACGTATGGGTCACCGTACC
GAAGGTCTGGAGAAATTCGCTCGCGATATCCCAGAAGATCGCTGCTTCTCTATCGTCTTCAAAGACCAGC
GCAACACCCTGGATCTGATTGCTCCATCTCCAGCAGATGCTCAGCACTGGGTTCAGGGTCTCCGCAAAAT
CATTCACCACTCCGGTTCTATGGACCAGCGTCAGAAAGGTACCATGGTGAGCAAGGGCGAGGAGGATAAC
ATGGCCATCATCAAGGAGTTCATGCGCTTCAAGGTGCACATGGAGGGCTCCGTGAACGGCCACGAGTTCG
AGATCGAGGGCGAGGGCGAGGGCCGCCCCTACGAGGGCACCCAGACCGCCAAGCTGAAGGTGACCAAGGG
TGGCCCCCTGCCCTTCGCCTGGGACATCCTGTCCCCTCAGTTCATGTACGGCTCCAAGGCCTACGTGAAG
CACCCCGCCGACATCCCCGACTACTTGAAGCTGTCCTTCCCCGAGGGCTTCAAGTGGGAGCGCGTGATGA
ACTTCGAGGACGGCGGCGTGGTGACCGTGACCCAGGACTCCTCCCTGCAGGACGGCGAGTTCATCTACAA
GGTGAAGCTGCGCGGCACCAACTTCCCCTCCGACGGCCCCGTAATGCAGAAGAAGACCATGGGCTGGGAG
GCCTCCTCCGAGCGGATGTACCCCGAGGACGGCGCCCTGAAGGGCGAGATCAAGCAGAGGCTGAAGCTGA
AGGACGGCGGCCACTACGACGCTGAGGTCAAGACCACCTACAAGGCCAAGAAGCCCGTGCAGCTGCCCGG
CGCCTACAACGTCAACATCAAGTTGGACATCACCTCCCACAACGAGGACTACACCATCGTGGAACAGTAC
GAACGCGCCGAGGGCCGCCACTCCACCGGCGGCATGGACGAGCTGTACAAGCCAAGCTTGAATTCTGCAA
CGTGCATGACCATCATCGAGAGCAACTATATATCCGTGCGCGAGGAATATCCCGATATAGATAGTGAGGT
GCGCGCCATATTGCTGAGCCACGCCCAGAATGGAATCACGATATCGAGCATCAAGAGTGAATATCGAAAA
CTGACGGGCAATCCATTTCCACTGCACGACAACGTGACGGATTTCCTGCTGACCATTCCCAATGTGACCG
CTGAGTGCAGCGAGTCCGGTAAGCGGATCTTCAACCTGAAAGCGAGCCTGAAGAACGGTCACCTCCTGGA
TATGGTGCTCAACCAGAAAGAGCGCACCAGCGACTACAGCAGCGGAGCTCCGTCCCTGGAGAACATACCA
CGAGCACCTCCACGCTACTGGAAGAATCCCTTCAAACGGAGGGCTCTGTCCCAGCTGAACACCAGCCCGA
GGACCGTGCCCAAGATAACGGATGAAAAGACCAAGGATATCGCCACCAGGCCGGTTTCGCTGCATCAAAT
GGCCAATGAGGCAGCGGAGTCGAACTGGTGCTACCAGGATAATTGGAAGCATCTCAACAATTTCTACCAG
CAAGCCAGCGTAAATGCGCCAAAAATGCCAGTACCCATCAACATCTACAGCCCCGATGCCCCAGAGGAAC
CAATCAATTTGGCTCCACCTGGGCATCAGCCAAGCTGCAGAACCCAAAGCCAGAAAACCGAACCGACTGA
AAACCGCCATTTGGGCATCTTTGTGCATCCATTTAACGGCATGAACATAATGAAGAGACGCCACGAAATG
ACGCCCACGCCAACGATTTTAACCAGTGGAACCTACAACGATTCTCTGCTGACGATTAACTCGGATTACG
ATGCCTATCTGCTGGACTTTCCGCTTATGGGCGATGATTTTATGCTATATCTCGCCCGAATGGAGCTAAA
ATGCCGATTTAGGCGTCACGAACGCGTCCTGCAGTCAGGACTTTGTGTATCCGGACTGACGATCAATGGC
GCCCGAAATCGTTTAAAAAGAGTCCAATTACCCGAGGGTACTCAGATCATCGTCAATATCGGATCGGTGG
ACATTATGCGCGGCAAGCCTTTGGTTCAGATCGAGCACGATTTTCGGCTACTGATCAAGGAGATGCACAA
TATGCGATTGGTGCCGATTCTAACAAATCTTGCACCGCTGGGCAACTATTGTCACGATAAGGTATTATGT
GACAAAATCTACCGATTCAACAAGTTTATCCGAAGCGAATGCTGTCACCTAAAGGTCATCGACATACACT
CCTGTCTAATCAACGAAAGGGGCGTGGTGCGATTTGATTGCTTTCAGGCCTCACCACGCCAAGTCACCGG
TTCCAAGGAACCCTATCTGTTCTGGAACAAAATCGGTCGGCAGCGCGTACTGCAAGTTATTGAAACGAGC
CTGGAGTATTAAGCATGAGATATCCAGCACAGTGGCGGCCGCTCGAGTCTAGAGGGCCCGCGGTTCGAAG
GTAAGCCTATCCCTAACCCTCTCCTCGGTCTCGATTCTACGCGTACCGGTCATCATCACCATCACCATTG
AGTTTAAACCCGCTGATCAGCCTCGACTGTGCCTTCTAAGGCCTGAGCTCGCTGATCAGCCTCGATCGAG
GATCCAGACATGATAAGATACATTGATGAGTTTGGACAAACCACAACTAGAATGCAGTGAAAAAAATGCT
TTATTTGTGAAATTTGTGATGCTATTGCTTTATTTGTAACCATTATAAGCTGCAATAAACAAGTTAACAA
CAACAATTGCATTCATTTTATGTTTCAGGTTCAGGGGGAGGTGTGGGAGGTTTTTTAAAGCAAGTAAAAC
CTCTACAAATGTGGTATGGCTGATTATGATCAGTCGACCGATGCCCTTGAGAGCCTTCAACCCAGTCAGC
TCCTTCCGGTGGGCGCGGGGCATGACTATCGTCGCCGCACTTATGACTGTCTTCTTTATCATGCAACTCG
TAGGACAGGTGCCGGCAGCGCTCTGGGTCATTTTCGGCGAGGACCGCTTTCGCTGGAGCGCGACGATGAT
CGGCCTGTCGCTTGCGGTATTCGGAATCTTGCACGCCCTCGCTCAAGCCTTCGTCACTGGTCCCGCCACC
AAACGTTTCGGCGAGAAGCAGGCCATTATCGCCGGCATGGCGGCCGACGCGCTGGGCTACGTCTTGCTGG
CGTTCGCGACGCGAGGCTGGATGGCCTTCCCCATTATGATTCTTCTCGCTTCCGGCGGCATCGGGATGCC
CGCGTTGCAGGCCATGCTGTCCAGGCAGGTAGATGACGACCATCAGGGACAGCTTCAAGGCCAGCAAAAG
GCCAGGAACCGTAAAAAGGCCGCGTTGCTGGCGTTTTTCCATAGGCTCCGCCCCCCTGACGAGCATCACA
AAAATCGATGCTCAAGTCAGAGGTGGCGAAACCCGACAGGACTATAAAGATACCAGGCGTTTCCCCCTGG
AAGCTCCCTCGTGCGCTCTCCTGTTCCGACCCTGCCGCTTACCGGATACCTGTCCGCCTTTCTCCCTTCG
GGAAGCGTGGCGCTTTCTCATAGCTCACGCTGTAGGTATCTCAGTTCGGTGTAGGTCGTTCGCTCCAAGC
TGGGCTGTGTGCACGAACCCCCCGTTCAGCCCGACCGCTGCGCCTTATCCGGTAACTATCGTCTTGAGTC
CAACCCGGTAAGACACGACTTATCGCCACTGGCAGCAGCCACTGGTAACAGGATTAGCAGAGCGAGGTAT
GTAGGCGGTGCTACAGAGTTCTTGAAGTGGTGGCCTAACTACGGCTACACTAGAAGGACAGTATTTGGTA
TCTGCGCTCTGCTGAAGCCAGTTACCTTCGGAAAAAGAGTTGGTAGCTCTTGATCCGGCAAACAAACCAC
CGCTGGTAGCGGTGGTTTTTTTGTTTGCAAGCAGCAGATTACGCGCAGAAAAAAAGGATCTCAAGAAGAT
CCTTTGATCTTTTCTACGGGGTCTGACGCTCAGTGGAACGAAAACTCACGTTAAGGGATTTTGGTCATGA
GATTATCAAAAAGGATCTTCACCTAGATCCTTTTAAATTAAAAATGAAGTTTTAAATCAATCTAAAGTAT
ATATGAGTAAACTTGGTCTGACAGTTACCAATGCTTAATCAGTGAGGCACCTATCTCAGCGATCTGTCTA
TTTCGTTCATCCATAGTTGCCTGACTCCCCGTCGTGTAGATAACTACGATACGGGAGGGCTTACCATCTG
GCCCCAGTGCTGCAATGATACCGCGAGACCCACGCTCACCGGCTCCAGATTTATCAGCAATAAACCAGCC
AGCCGGAAGGGCCGAGCGCAGAAGTGGTCCTGCAACTTTATCCGCCTCCATCCAGTCTATTAATTGTTGC
CGGGAAGCTAGAGTAAGTAGTTCGCCAGTTAATAGTTTGCGCAACGTTGTTGCCATTGCTGCAGGCATCG
TGGTGTCACGCTCGTCGTTTGGTATGGCTTCATTCAGCTCCGGTTCCCAACGATCAAGGCGAGTTACATG
ATCCCCCATGTTGTGCAAAAAAGCGGTTAGCTCCTTCGGTCCTCCGATCGTTGTCAGAAGTAAGTTGGCC
GCAGTGTTATCACTCATGGTTATGGCAGCACTGCATAATTCTCTTACTGTCATGCCATCCGTAAGATGCT
TTTCTGTGACTGGTGAGTACTCAACCAAGTCATTCTGAGAATAGTGTATGCGGCGACCGAGTTGCTCTTG
CCCGGCGTCAACACGGGATAATACCGCGCCACATAGCAGAACTTTAAAAGTGCTCATCATTGGAAAACGT
TCTTCGGGGCGAAAACTCTCAAGGATCTTACCGCTGTTGAGATCCAGTTCGATGTAACCCACTCGTGCAC
CCAACTGATCTTCAGCATCTTTTACTTTCACCAGCGTTTCTGGGTGAGCAAAAACAGGAAGGCAAAATGC
CGCAAAAAAGGGAATAAGGGCGACACGGAAATGTTGAATACTCATACTCTTCCTTTTTCAATATTATTGA
AGCATTTATCAGGGTTATTGTCTCATGAGCGGATACATATTTGAATGTATTTAGAAAAATAAACAAATAG
GGGTTCCGCGCACATTTCCCCGAAAAGTGCCACCTGACGTCTAAGAAACCATTATTATCATGACATTAAC
CTATAAAAATAGGCGTATCACGAGGCCCTTTCGT
