>Addgene plasmid #206460 | pAc5.1-PH-mCherry-Oskar 139-606 isoform A (Short Oskar) (HK195) | depositor partial sequence | sequence record 401738 | Dm Oskar 139-606
ATGACCATCATCGAGAGCAACTATATATCCGTGCGCGAGGAATATCCCGATATAGATAGTGAGGTGCGCG
CCATATTGCTGAGCCACGCCCAGAATGGAATCACGATATCGAGCATCAAGAGTGAATATCGAAAACTGAC
GGGCAATCCATTTCCACTGCACGACAACGTGACGGATTTCCTGCTGACCATTCCCAATGTGACCGCTGAG
TGCAGCGAGTCCGGTAAGCGGATCTTCAACCTGAAAGCGAGCCTGAAGAACGGTCACCTCCTGGATATGG
TGCTCAACCAGAAAGAGCGCACCAGCGACTACAGCAGCGGAGCTCCGTCCCTGGAGAACATACCACGAGC
ACCTCCACGCTACTGGAAGAATCCCTTCAAACGGAGGGCTCTGTCCCAGCTGAACACCAGCCCGAGGACC
GTGCCCAAGATAACGGATGAAAAGACCAAGGATATCGCCACCAGGCCGGTTTCGCTGCATCAAATGGCCA
ATGAGGCAGCGGAGTCGAACTGGTGCTACCAGGATAATTGGAAGCATCTCAACAATTTCTACCAGCAAGC
CAGCGTAAATGCGCCAAAAATGCCAGTACCCATCAACATCTACAGCCCCGATGCCCCAGAGGAACCAATC
AATTTGGCTCCACCTGGGCATCAGCCAAGCTGCAGAACCCAAAGCCAGAAAACCGAACCGACTGAAAACC
GCCATTTGGGCATCTTTGTGCATCCATTTAACGGCATGAACATAATGAAGAGACGCCACGAAATGACGCC
CACGCCAACGATTTTAACCAGTGGAACCTACAACGATTCTCTGCTGACGATTAACTCGGATTACGATGCC
TATCTGCTGGACTTTCCGCTTATGGGCGATGATTTTATGCTATATCTCGCCCGAATGGAGCTAAAATGCC
GATTTAGGCGTCACGAACGCGTCCTGCAGTCAGGACTTTGTGTATCCGGACTGACGATCAATGGCGCCCG
AAATCGTTTAAAAAGAGTCCAATTACCCGAGGGTACTCAGATCATCGTCAATATCGGATCGGTGGACATT
ATGCGCGGCAAGCCTTTGGTTCAGATCGAGCACGATTTTCGGCTACTGATCAAGGAGATGCACAATATGC
GATTGGTGCCGATTCTAACAAATCTTGCACCGCTGGGCAACTATTGTCACGATAAGGTATTATGTGACAA
AATCTACCGATTCAACAAGTTTATCCGAAGCGAATGCTGTCACCTAAAGGTCATCGACATACACTCCTGT
CTAATCAACGAAAGGGGCGTGGTGCGATTTGATTGCTTTCAGGCCTCACCACGCCAAGTCACCGGTTCCA
AGGAACCCTATCTGTTCTGGAACAAAATCGGTCGGCAGCGCGTACTGCAAGTTATTGAAACGAGCCTGGA
GTATTAA
